Addgene plasmid #221237: pLenti-IRAK4-mScarlet-P2A-Puro
Purpose: Stable expression of mouse IRAK4-mScarlet after Lentiviral transduction
Depositing lab: Jonathan Kagan. Depositing organization: Boston Children's Hospital. Publication: Molecular definition of the endogenous Toll-like receptor signalling pathways. Fisch D, Zhang T, Sun H, Ma W, Tan Y, Gygi SP, Higgins DE, Kagan JC. Nature. 2024 Jul;631(8021):635-644. doi: 10.1038/s41586-024-07614-7. Epub 2024 Jul 3. PubMed 38961291.
Backbone
  Vector backbone: pLenti
  Vector type: Lentiviral
Growth in bacteria
  Bacterial resistance: Ampicillin, 100 μg/mL
  Growth temperature: 37°C
  Growth strain: NEB Stable
  Copy number: High Copy
Gene/Insert
  Gene/Insert name: IRAK4
  Species: M. musculus (mouse)
  Entrez Gene: Irak4 (a.k.a. IRAK-4, NY-REN-64, 8430405M07Rik, 9330209D03Rik)
  Tag / fusion protein: mScarlet (C terminal on insert)
  Cloning method: Gibson Cloning
Terms and licenses: Academic/Nonprofit Terms; Industry Terms: Not Available to Industry
How to cite: pLenti-IRAK4-mScarlet-P2A-Puro was a gift from Jonathan Kagan (Addgene plasmid # 221237 ; http://n2t.net/addgene:221237 ; RRID:Addgene_221237)
