[The description below was written by a language model from this plasmid's Addgene catalogue record and pLannotate feature annotations shown in this document.]
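Description:
pLenti-IRAK4-mScarlet-P2A-Puro is a lentiviral transfer plasmid of about 10.6 kb, built on a pLenti backbone, for stable expression of mouse IRAK4 fused to a red fluorescent protein in transduced mammalian cells. It is propagated in E. coli through a high-copy ColE1/pUC-type origin with ampicillin selection (AmpR). The backbone also carries an f1 origin and, outside the viral region, an SV40/EM7-driven BleoR cassette with an SV40 polyadenylation signal.

The viral portion has a third-generation, self-inactivating layout. A CMV enhancer/promoter sits upstream of a truncated HIV-1 5' LTR and drives genomic RNA synthesis in packaging cells. It is followed by the Ψ packaging signal with a gag fragment, the RRE for Rev-dependent nuclear export, and the cPPT/CTS. The region ends in a ΔU3 3' LTR followed by a bGH polyadenylation signal.

Within this frame, the EF-1α core promoter drives a single open reading frame. The mouse Irak4 coding sequence is joined directly at its C terminus to mScarlet. According to the construct name, a P2A self-cleaving peptide then links this fusion to puromycin N-acetyltransferase, although the P2A is not separately annotated in the feature table. One transcript should therefore yield both the IRAK4-mScarlet fusion and a separate puromycin resistance protein for selecting transduced cells. A WPRE downstream enhances transcript expression.

IRAK4 is the serine/threonine kinase recruited by MYD88 into the myddosome during Toll-like receptor and IL-1 receptor signalling. A fluorescently tagged version would suit visualising or tracking the protein in stable cell lines, though the record states only stable expression after lentiviral transduction as the purpose.
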