Features (pLannotate 1.2.2; 32 found; start..end, strand, type, name):
    217..397     +  LTR            5' LTR (truncated): truncated 5' long terminal repeat (LTR) from HIV-1
    444..569     +  misc_feature   HIV-1 Ψ: packaging signal of human immunodeficiency virus type 1
    553..916     +  CDS            HIV-1 gag (fragment): gag protein from human immunodeficiency virus 1; gag
   1062..1295    +  misc_feature   RRE: The Rev response element (RRE) of HIV-1 allows for Rev-dependent mRNA export from the nucleus to the cytoplasm.
   1672..1772    +  CDS            Rev (fragment): human immunodeficiency virus 1 (HIV-1) Rev protein; rev; enhances nuclear export of unspliced and incompletely spliced viral mRNAs
   1822..1939    +  misc_feature   cPPT/CTS: central polypurine tract and central termination sequence of HIV-1
   2011..2029    +  CDS            small t antigen (fragment): SV40 (simian virus 40) small t antigen
   2055..2266    +  promoter       EF-1α core promoter: core promoter for human elongation factor EF-1α
   2287..3663    +  CDS            Irak4: IRAK4_MOUSE - Experimental evidence at protein level: Swiss-Prot protein existence level 1. Serine/threonine-protein kinase that plays a critical role in initiating innate immune response against foreign pathogens. Involved in Toll-like receptor (TLR) and IL-1R signaling pathways. Is rapidly recruited by MYD88 to the receptor-signaling complex upon TLR activation to form the Myddosome together with IRAK2. Phosphorylates initially IRAK1, thus stimulating the kinase activity and intensive autophosphorylation of IRAK1. Phosphorylates E3 ubiquitin ligases Pellino proteins (PELI1, PELI2 and PELI3)
   3664..4356    +  CDS            mScarlet: mScarlet is a basic (constitutively fluorescent) red fluorescent protein published in 2016, derived from synthetic construct. It has moderate acid sensitivity.
   4431..5028    +  CDS            PuroR (fragment): puromycin N-acetyltransferase; pac from Streptomyces; confers resistance to puromycin
   5044..5632    +  misc_feature   WPRE: woodchuck hepatitis virus posttranscriptional regulatory element
   5683..5702    +  misc_feature   cPPT/CTS (fragment): central polypurine tract and central termination sequence of HIV-1
   5704..5937    +  LTR            3' LTR (ΔU3): self-inactivating 3' long terminal repeat (LTR) from HIV-1
   5969..6193    +  polyA_signal   bGH poly(A) signal: bovine growth hormone polyadenylation signal
   6197..6218    +  promoter       SV40 promoter (fragment): SV40 enhancer and early promoter
   6239..6667    +  rep_origin     f1 ori (sequence partly withheld): f1 bacteriophage origin of replication; arrow indicates direction of (+) strand synthesis
   6681..7010    +  promoter       SV40 promoter: SV40 enhancer and early promoter
   7058..7105    +  promoter       EM7 promoter: synthetic bacterial promoter&nbsp
   7124..7498    +  CDS            BleoR: antibiotic-binding protein; Sh ble from Streptoalloteichus hindustanus; confers resistance to bleomycin, phleomycin, and Zeocin™
   7508..7633    +  CDS            ble (fragment): BLE_KLEPN - Experimental evidence at protein level: Swiss-Prot protein existence level 1. Binding protein with a strong affinity to the bleomycin family of antibiotics. Binds to CL990; an antimitotic-antibiotic compound. From Klebsiella pneumoniae.
   7628..7749    +  polyA_signal   SV40 poly(A) signal: SV40 polyadenylation signal
   7822..7838    -  protein_bind   lac operator: The lac repressor binds to the lac operator to inhibit transcription in E. coli. This inhibition can be relieved by adding lactose or isopropyl-β-D-thiogalactopyranoside (IPTG). lac repressor encoded by lacI
   7846..7876    -  promoter       lac promoter: promoter for the E. coli lac operon
   7891..7912    -  protein_bind   CAP binding site: CAP binding activates transcription in the presence of cAMP. E. coli catabolite activator protein
   7925..8017    -  CDS            lacI (fragment): lac repressor; lacI; The lac repressor binds to the lac operator to inhibit transcription in E. coli. This inhibition can be relieved by adding lactose or isopropyl-β-D-thiogalactopyranoside (IPTG).
   8200..8788    -  rep_origin     ori: high-copy-number ColE1/pMB1/pBR322/pUC origin of replication
   8959..9819    -  CDS            AmpR: β-lactamase; bla; confers resistance to ampicillin, carbenicillin, and related antibiotics
   9820..9924    -  promoter       AmpR promoter: bla
   9983..10035   -  misc_feature   bom (fragment): basis of mobility region from pBR322
  10190..10569   +  enhancer       CMV enhancer: human cytomegalovirus immediate early enhancer
  10570..199     +  promoter       CMV promoter (across the origin): human cytomegalovirus (CMV) immediate early promoter
>Addgene plasmid #221237 | pLenti-IRAK4-mScarlet-P2A-Puro | addgene full sequence | sequence record 438493 | Addgene NGS Result
TGATGCGGTTTTGGCAGTACATCAATGGGCGTGGATAGCGGTTTGACTCACGGGGATTTCCAAGTCTCCA
CCCCATTGACGTCAATGGGAGTTTGTTTTGGCACCAAAATCAACGGGACTTTCCAAAATGTCGTAACAAC
TCCGCCCCATTGACGCAAATGGGCGGTAGGCGTGTACGGTGGGAGGTCTATATAAGCAGCGCGTTTTGCC
TGTACTGGGTCTCTCTGGTTAGACCAGATCTGAGCCTGGGAGCTCTCTGGCTAACTAGGGAACCCACTGC
TTAAGCCTCAATAAAGCTTGCCTTGAGTGCTTCAAGTAGTGTGTGCCCGTCTGTTGTGTGACTCTGGTAA
CTAGAGATCCCTCAGACCCTTTTAGTCAGTGTGGAAAATCTCTAGCAGTGGCGCCCGAACAGGGACTTGA
AAGCGAAAGGGAAACCAGAGGAGCTCTCTCGACGCAGGACTCGGCTTGCTGAAGCGCGCACGGCAAGAGG
CGAGGGGCGGCGACTGGTGAGTACGCCAAAAATTTTGACTAGCGGAGGCTAGAAGGAGAGAGATGGGTGC
GAGAGCGTCAGTATTAAGCGGGGGAGAATTAGATCGCGATGGGAAAAAATTCGGTTAAGGCCAGGGGGAA
AGAAAAAATATAAATTAAAACATATAGTATGGGCAAGCAGGGAGCTAGAACGATTCGCAGTTAATCCTGG
CCTGTTAGAAACATCAGAAGGCTGTAGACAAATACTGGGACAGCTACAACCATCCCTTCAGACAGGATCA
GAAGAACTTAGATCATTATATAATACAGTAGCAACCCTCTATTGTGTGCATCAAAGGATAGAGATAAAAG
ACACCAAGGAAGCTTTAGACAAGATAGAGGAAGAGCAAAACAAAAGTAAGACCACCGCACAGCAAGCGGC
CGCTGATCTTCAGACCTGGAGGAGGAGATATGAGGGACAATTGGAGAAGTGAATTATATAAATATAAAGT
AGTAAAAATTGAACCATTAGGAGTAGCACCCACCAAGGCAAAGAGAAGAGTGGTGCAGAGAGAAAAAAGA
GCAGTGGGAATAGGAGCTTTGTTCCTTGGGTTCTTGGGAGCAGCAGGAAGCACTATGGGCGCAGCGTCAA
TGACGCTGACGGTACAGGCCAGACAATTATTGTCTGGTATAGTGCAGCAGCAGAACAATTTGCTGAGGGC
TATTGAGGCGCAACAGCATCTGTTGCAACTCACAGTCTGGGGCATCAAGCAGCTCCAGGCAAGAATCCTG
GCTGTGGAAAGATACCTAAAGGATCAACAGCTCCTGGGGATTTGGGGTTGCTCTGGAAAACTCATTTGCA
CCACTGCTGTGCCTTGGAATGCTAGTTGGAGTAATAAATCTCTGGAACAGATTTGGAATCACACGACCTG
GATGGAGTGGGACAGAGAAATTAACAATTACACAAGCTTAATACACTCCTTAATTGAAGAATCGCAAAAC
CAGCAAGAAAAGAATGAACAAGAATTATTGGAATTAGATAAATGGGCAAGTTTGTGGAATTGGTTTAACA
TAACAAATTGGCTGTGGTATATAAAATTATTCATAATGATAGTAGGAGGCTTGGTAGGTTTAAGAATAGT
TTTTGCTGTACTTTCTATAGTGAATAGAGTTAGGCAGGGATATTCACCATTATCGTTTCAGACCCACCTC
CCAACCCCGAGGGGACCCGACAGGCCCGAAGGAATAGAAGAAGAAGGTGGAGAGAGAGACAGAGACAGAT
CCATTCGATTAGTGAACGGATCGGCACTGCGTGCGCCAATTCTGCAGACAAATGGCAGTATTCATCCACA
ATTTTAAAAGAAAAGGGGGGATTGGGGGGTACAGTGCAGGGGAAAGAATAGTAGACATAATAGCAACAGA
CATACAAACTAAAGAATTACAAAAACAAATTACAAAAATTCAAAATTTTCGGGTTTATTACAGGGACAGC
AGAGATCCAGTTTGGTTAATTAAGGTACCGGGAGTATCCGAATTCGCTAGCTAGGTCTTGAAAGGAGTGG
GAATTGGCTCCGGTGCCCGTCAGTGGGCAGAGCGCACATCGCCCACAGTCCCCGAGAAGTTGGGGGGAGG
GGTCGGCAATTGATCCGGTGCCTAGAGAAGGTGGCGCGGGGTAAACTGGGAAAGTGATGTCGTGTACTGG
CTCCGCCTTTTTCCCGAGGGTGGGGGAGAACCGTATATAAGTGCAGTAGTCGCCGTGAACGTTCTTTTTC
GCAACGGGTTTGCCGCCAGAACACAGGACCGGTTCTAGACGCCACCATGAACAAGCCGTTGACACCATCG
ACGTACATTAGAAACCTCAATGTTGGGATTTTGAGGAAGCTGAGTGATTTCATTGACCCTCAGGAGGGCT
GGAAGAAACTCGCGGTGGCCATCAAAAAGCCCTCTGGTGACGACCGATACAATCAGTTCCATATCAGAAG
ATTCGAAGCCCTTCTGCAAACGGGTAAATCCCCGACGTGTGAGCTTTTGTTTGACTGGGGCACAACTAAT
TGTACGGTAGGAGATCTTGTGGATCTCCTTGTCCAAATCGAACTGTTCGCCCCTGCCACGCTTTTGTTGC
CCGATGCAGTTCCACAGACAGTGAAAAGTCTTCCACCCAGGGAGGCGGCGACTGTCGCTCAAACACACGG
TCCGTGCCAAGAAAAAGACCGCACCAGCGTCATGCCTATGCCCAAGCTCGAACATTCATGTGAGCCTCCC
GATTCTTCTTCCCCTGACAACCGCTCAGTAGAATCATCCGACACTAGGTTCCACTCATTTAGTTTTCACG
AACTTAAGAGCATTACGAATAACTTTGATGAGCAGCCCGCTAGTGCTGGTGGCAATAGAATGGGAGAGGG
CGGCTTCGGAGTCGTTTACAAAGGATGCGTTAATAACACCATCGTCGCAGTGAAAAAGCTGGGTGCTATG
GTGGAGATAAGTACAGAGGAGCTCAAGCAGCAGTTTGACCAGGAGATTAAGGTAATGGCAACTTGCCAAC
ACGAAAATCTTGTAGAGCTGCTGGGCTTTAGTTCTGATTCAGACAACCTGTGTCTGGTTTACGCGTACAT
GCCCAATGGTAGTCTCCTTGATCGCTTGAGTTGTCTGGATGGAACACCTCCCCTGAGCTGGCACACCCGG
TGTAAAGTTGCCCAAGGGACGGCTAATGGAATTCGCTTCCTGCACGAAAACCACCACATACATAGGGACA
TCAAATCCGCGAATATCTTGCTGGATAAGGACTTCACCGCGAAAATAAGCGATTTTGGCCTTGCACGCGC
TAGCGCAAGGCTGGCCCAGACAGTTATGACTTCCAGGATTGTAGGAACAACGGCTTATATGGCGCCCGAG
GCCCTGAGGGGCGAGATCACCCCTAAAAGCGACATATATTCATTTGGCGTCGTATTGTTGGAGTTGATTA
CTGGACTCGCTGCCGTTGATGAGAACAGAGAGCCCCAACTTCTGCTGGATATTAAGGAGGAGATCGAGGA
CGAAGAGAAGACCATTGAGGACTATACAGATGAAAAAATGAGTGACGCGGATCCGGCGTCAGTTGAAGCA
ATGTACTCAGCGGCCTCCCAGTGCCTCCACGAAAAAAAAAACCGACGGCCGGATATTGCGAAGGTGCAAC
AGCTGCTACAAGAGATGTCTGCTGTGAGCAAGGGCGAGGCAGTGATCAAGGAGTTCATGCGGTTCAAGGT
GCACATGGAGGGCTCCATGAACGGCCACGAGTTCGAGATCGAGGGCGAGGGCGAGGGCCGCCCCTACGAG
GGCACCCAGACCGCCAAGCTGAAGGTGACCAAGGGTGGCCCCCTGCCCTTCTCCTGGGACATCCTGTCCC
CTCAGTTCATGTACGGCTCCAGGGCCTTCACCAAGCACCCCGCCGACATCCCCGACTACTATAAGCAGTC
CTTCCCCGAGGGCTTCAAGTGGGAGCGCGTGATGAACTTCGAGGACGGCGGCGCCGTGACCGTGACCCAG
GACACCTCCCTGGAGGACGGCACCCTGATCTACAAGGTGAAGCTCCGCGGCACCAACTTCCCTCCTGACG
GCCCCGTAATGCAGAAGAAGACAATGGGCTGGGAAGCGTCCACCGAGCGGTTGTACCCCGAGGACGGCGT
GCTGAAGGGCGACATTAAGATGGCCCTGCGCCTGAAGGACGGCGGCCGCTACCTGGCGGACTTCAAGACC
ACCTACAAGGCCAAGAAGCCCGTGCAGATGCCCGGCGCCTACAACGTCGACCGCAAGTTGGACATCACCT
CCCACAACGAGGACTACACCGTGGTGGAACAGTACGAACGCTCCGAGGGCCGCCACTCCACCGGCGGCAT
GGACGAGCTGTACAAGTCCCGCCTCGGATCCGGCGCAACAAACTTCTCTCTGCTGAAACAAGCCGGAGAT
GTCGAAGAGAATCCTGGACCGACCGAGTACAAGCCCACGGTGCGCCTCGCCACCCGCGACGACGTCCCCA
GGGCCGTACGCACCCTCGCCGCCGCGTTCGCCGACTACCCCGCCACGCGCCACACCGTCGATCCGGACCG
CCACATCGAGCGGGTCACCGAGCTGCAAGAACTCTTCCTCACGCGCGTCGGGCTCGACATCGGCAAGGTG
TGGGTCGCGGACGACGGCGCCGCGGTGGCGGTCTGGACCACGCCGGAGAGCGTCGAAGCGGGGGCGGTGT
TCGCCGAGATCGGCCCGCGCATGGCCGAGTTGAGCGGTTCCCGGCTGGCCGCGCAGCAACAGATGGAAGG
CCTCCTGGCGCCGCACCGGCCCAAGGAGCCCGCGTGGTTCCTGGCCACCGTCGGAGTCTCGCCCGACCAC
CAGGGCAAGGGTCTGGGCAGCGCCGTCGTGCTCCCCGGAGTGGAGGCGGCCGAGCGCGCCGGGGTGCCCG
CCTTCCTGGAGACCTCCGCGCCCCGCAACCTCCCCTTCTACGAGCGGCTCGGCTTCACCGTCACCGCCGA
CGTCGAGGTGCCCGAAGGACCGCGCACCTGGTGCATGACCCGCAAGCCCGGTGCCTGAACGCGTTAAGTC
GACAATCAACCTCTGGATTACAAAATTTGTGAAAGATTGACTGGTATTCTTAACTATGTTGCTCCTTTTA
CGCTATGTGGATACGCTGCTTTAATGCCTTTGTATCATGCTATTGCTTCCCGTATGGCTTTCATTTTCTC
CTCCTTGTATAAATCCTGGTTGCTGTCTCTTTATGAGGAGTTGTGGCCCGTTGTCAGGCAACGTGGCGTG
GTGTGCACTGTGTTTGCTGACGCAACCCCCACTGGTTGGGGCATTGCCACCACCTGTCAGCTCCTTTCCG
GGACTTTCGCTTTCCCCCTCCCTATTGCCACGGCGGAACTCATCGCCGCCTGCCTTGCCCGCTGCTGGAC
AGGGGCTCGGCTGTTGGGCACTGACAATTCCGTGGTGTTGTCGGGGAAATCATCGTCCTTTCCTTGGCTG
CTCGCCTGTGTTGCCACCTGGATTCTGCGCGGGACGTCCTTCTGCTACGTCCCTTCGGCCCTCAATCCAG
CGGACCTTCCTTCCCGCGGCCTGCTGCCGGCTCTGCGGCCTCTTCCGCGTCTTCGCCTTCGCCCTCAGAC
GAGTCGGATCTCCCTTTGGGCCGCCTCCCCGCGTCGACTTTAAGACCAATGACTTACAAGGCAGCTGTAG
ATCTTAGCCACTTTTTAAAAGAAAAGGGGGGACTGGAAGGGCTAATTCACTCCCAACGAAGACAAGATCT
GCTTTTTGCTTGTACTGGGTCTCTCTGGTTAGACCAGATCTGAGCCTGGGAGCTCTCTGGCTAACTAGGG
AACCCACTGCTTAAGCCTCAATAAAGCTTGCCTTGAGTGCTTCAAGTAGTGTGTGCCCGTCTGTTGTGTG
ACTCTGGTAACTAGAGATCCCTCAGACCCTTTTAGTCAGTGTGGAAAATCTCTAGCAGGGCCCGTTTAAA
CCCGCTGATCAGCCTCGACTGTGCCTTCTAGTTGCCAGCCATCTGTTGTTTGCCCCTCCCCCGTGCCTTC
CTTGACCCTGGAAGGTGCCACTCCCACTGTCCTTTCCTAATAAAATGAGGAAATTGCATCGCATTGTCTG
AGTAGGTGTCATTCTATTCTGGGGGGTGGGGTGGGGCAGGACAGCAAGGGGGAGGATTGGGAAGACAATA
GCAGGCATGCTGGGGATGCGGTGGGCTCTATGGCTTCTGAGGCGGAAAGAACCAGCTGGGGCTCTAGGGG
GTATCCCC
[124 nt withheld, positions 6239-6362]
C
[91 nt withheld, positions 6364-6454]
A
[49 nt withheld, positions 6456-6504]
CCTTTGACGTTGGAGTCCACGTTCTTT
[37 nt withheld, positions 6532-6568]
ACCCTATCTCGGTCTATTCTTTTGATTTATAAGGGATTTTGCCGATTTCGGCCTATTGGTTAAAAAATGA
GCTGATTTAACAAAAATTTAACGCGAATTAATTCTGTGGAATGTGTGTCAGTTAGGGTGTGGAAAGTCCC
CAGGCTCCCCAGCAGGCAGAAGTATGCAAAGCATGCATCTCAATTAGTCAGCAACCAGGTGTGGAAAGTC
CCCAGGCTCCCCAGCAGGCAGAAGTATGCAAAGCATGCATCTCAATTAGTCAGCAACCATAGTCCCGCCC
CTAACTCCGCCCATCCCGCCCCTAACTCCGCCCAGTTCCGCCCATTCTCCGCCCCATGGCTGACTAATTT
TTTTTATTTATGCAGAGGCCGAGGCCGCCTCTGCCTCTGAGCTATTCCAGAAGTAGTGAGGAGGCTTTTT
TGGAGGCCTAGGCTTTTGCAAAAAGCTCCCGGGAGCTTGTATATCCATTTTCGGATCTGATCAGCACGTG
TTGACAATTAATCATCGGCATAGTATATCGGCATAGTATAATACGACAAGGTGAGGAACTAAACCATGGC
CAAGTTGACCAGTGCCGTTCCGGTGCTCACCGCGCGCGACGTCGCCGGAGCGGTCGAGTTCTGGACCGAC
CGGCTCGGGTTCTCCCGGGACTTCGTGGAGGACGACTTCGCCGGTGTGGTCCGGGACGACGTGACCCTGT
TCATCAGCGCGGTCCAGGACCAGGTGGTGCCGGACAACACCCTGGCCTGGGTGTGGGTGCGCGGCCTGGA
CGAGCTGTACGCCGAGTGGTCGGAGGTCGTGTCCACGAACTTCCGGGACGCCTCCGGGCCGGCCATGACC
GAGATCGGCGAGCAGCCGTGGGGGCGGGAGTTCGCCCTGCGCGACCCGGCCGGCAACTGCGTGCACTTCG
TGGCCGAGGAGCAGGACTGACACGTGCTACGAGATTTCGATTCCACCGCCGCCTTCTATGAAAGGTTGGG
CTTCGGAATCGTTTTCCGGGACGCCGGCTGGATGATCCTCCAGCGCGGGGATCTCATGCTGGAGTTCTTC
GCCCACCCCAACTTGTTTATTGCAGCTTATAATGGTTACAAATAAAGCAATAGCATCACAAATTTCACAA
ATAAAGCATTTTTTTCACTGCATTCTAGTTGTGGTTTGTCCAAACTCATCAATGTATCTTATCATGTCTG
TATACCGTCGACCTCTAGCTAGAGCTTGGCGTAATCATGGTCATAGCTGTTTCCTGTGTGAAATTGTTAT
CCGCTCACAATTCCACACAACATACGAGCCGGAAGCATAAAGTGTAAAGCCTGGGGTGCCTAATGAGTGA
GCTAACTCACATTAATTGCGTTGCGCTCACTGCCCGCTTTCCAGTCGGGAAACCTGTCGTGCCAGCTGCA
TTAATGAATCGGCCAACGCGCGGGGAGAGGCGGTTTGCGTATTGGGCGCTCTTCCGCTTCCTCGCTCACT
GACTCGCTGCGCTCGGTCGTTCGGCTGCGGCGAGCGGTATCAGCTCACTCAAAGGCGGTAATACGGTTAT
CCACAGAATCAGGGGATAACGCAGGAAAGAACATGTGAGCAAAAGGCCAGCAAAAGGCCAGGAACCGTAA
AAAGGCCGCGTTGCTGGCGTTTTTCCATAGGCTCCGCCCCCCTGACGAGCATCACAAAAATCGACGCTCA
AGTCAGAGGTGGCGAAACCCGACAGGACTATAAAGATACCAGGCGTTTCCCCCTGGAAGCTCCCTCGTGC
GCTCTCCTGTTCCGACCCTGCCGCTTACCGGATACCTGTCCGCCTTTCTCCCTTCGGGAAGCGTGGCGCT
TTCTCATAGCTCACGCTGTAGGTATCTCAGTTCGGTGTAGGTCGTTCGCTCCAAGCTGGGCTGTGTGCAC
GAACCCCCCGTTCAGCCCGACCGCTGCGCCTTATCCGGTAACTATCGTCTTGAGTCCAACCCGGTAAGAC
ACGACTTATCGCCACTGGCAGCAGCCACTGGTAACAGGATTAGCAGAGCGAGGTATGTAGGCGGTGCTAC
AGAGTTCTTGAAGTGGTGGCCTAACTACGGCTACACTAGAAGAACAGTATTTGGTATCTGCGCTCTGCTG
AAGCCAGTTACCTTCGGAAAAAGAGTTGGTAGCTCTTGATCCGGCAAACAAACCACCGCTGGTAGCGGTG
GTTTTTTTGTTTGCAAGCAGCAGATTACGCGCAGAAAAAAAGGATCTCAAGAAGATCCTTTGATCTTTTC
TACGGGGTCTGACGCTCAGTGGAACGAAAACTCACGTTAAGGGATTTTGGTCATGAGATTATCAAAAAGG
ATCTTCACCTAGATCCTTTTAAATTAAAAATGAAGTTTTAAATCAATCTAAAGTATATATGAGTAAACTT
GGTCTGACAGTTACCAATGCTTAATCAGTGAGGCACCTATCTCAGCGATCTGTCTATTTCGTTCATCCAT
AGTTGCCTGACTCCCCGTCGTGTAGATAACTACGATACGGGAGGGCTTACCATCTGGCCCCAGTGCTGCA
ATGATACCGCGAGACCCACGCTCACCGGCTCCAGATTTATCAGCAATAAACCAGCCAGCCGGAAGGGCCG
AGCGCAGAAGTGGTCCTGCAACTTTATCCGCCTCCATCCAGTCTATTAATTGTTGCCGGGAAGCTAGAGT
AAGTAGTTCGCCAGTTAATAGTTTGCGCAACGTTGTTGCCATTGCTACAGGCATCGTGGTGTCACGCTCG
TCGTTTGGTATGGCTTCATTCAGCTCCGGTTCCCAACGATCAAGGCGAGTTACATGATCCCCCATGTTGT
GCAAAAAAGCGGTTAGCTCCTTCGGTCCTCCGATCGTTGTCAGAAGTAAGTTGGCCGCAGTGTTATCACT
CATGGTTATGGCAGCACTGCATAATTCTCTTACTGTCATGCCATCCGTAAGATGCTTTTCTGTGACTGGT
GAGTACTCAACCAAGTCATTCTGAGAATAGTGTATGCGGCGACCGAGTTGCTCTTGCCCGGCGTCAATAC
GGGATAATACCGCGCCACATAGCAGAACTTTAAAAGTGCTCATCATTGGAAAACGTTCTTCGGGGCGAAA
ACTCTCAAGGATCTTACCGCTGTTGAGATCCAGTTCGATGTAACCCACTCGTGCACCCAACTGATCTTCA
GCATCTTTTACTTTCACCAGCGTTTCTGGGTGAGCAAAAACAGGAAGGCAAAATGCCGCAAAAAAGGGAA
TAAGGGCGACACGGAAATGTTGAATACTCATACTCTTCCTTTTTCAATATTATTGAAGCATTTATCAGGG
TTATTGTCTCATGAGCGGATACATATTTGAATGTATTTAGAAAAATAAACAAATAGGGGTTCCGCGCACA
TTTCCCCGAAAAGTGCCACCTGACGTCGACGGATCGGGAGATCTCCCGATCCCCTATGGTGCACTCTCAG
TACAATCTGCTCTGATGCCGCATAGTTAAGCCAGTATCTGCTCCCTGCTTGTGTGTTGGAGGTCGCTGAG
TAGTGCGCGAGCAAAATTTAAGCTACAACAAGGCAAGGCTTGACCGACAATTGCATGAAGAATCTGCTTA
GGGTTAGGCGTTTTGCGCTGCTTCGCGATGTACGGGCCAGATATACGCGTTGACATTGATTATTGACTAG
TTATTAATAGTAATCAATTACGGGGTCATTAGTTCATAGCCCATATATGGAGTTCCGCGTTACATAACTT
ACGGTAAATGGCCCGCCTGGCTGACCGCCCAACGACCCCCGCCCATTGACGTCAATAATGACGTATGTTC
CCATAGTAACGCCAATAGGGACTTTCCATTGACGTCAATGGGTGGAGTATTTACGGTAAACTGCCCACTT
GGCAGTACATCAAGTGTATCATATGCCAAGTACGCCCCCTATTGACGTCAATGACGGTAAATGGCCCGCC
TGGCATTATGCCCAGTACATGACCTTATGGGACTTTCCTACTTGGCAGTACATCTACGTATTAGTCATCG
CTATTACCATGG
